Addgene plasmid #87278: pRS414 Hsh155 P369K
Purpose: Encodes Hsh155 P369K for expression in yeast
Depositing lab: Aaron Hoskins. Depositing organization: University of Wisconsin, Madison. Publication: SF3b1 mutations associated with myelodysplastic syndromes alter the fidelity of branchsite selection in yeast. Carrocci TJ, Zoerner DM, Paulson JC, Hoskins AA. Nucleic Acids Res. 2017 Jan 6. pii: gkw1349. doi: 10.1093/nar/gkw1349. PubMed 28062854.
Backbone
  Vector backbone: pRS414
  Backbone manufacturer: ATCC
  Backbone size w/o insert (bp): 4788
  Total vector size (bp): 8124
  Vector type: Bacterial Expression, Yeast Expression
  Selectable markers: TRP1
Growth in bacteria
  Bacterial resistance: Ampicillin, 100 μg/mL
  Growth temperature: 37°C
  Growth strain: DH5alpha
  Copy number: Unknown
Gene/Insert
  Gene/Insert name: HSH155
  Species: S. cerevisiae (budding yeast)
  Insert size (bp): 3426
  Mutation: P369K
  GenBank ID: NP_014015.1
  Entrez Gene: HSH155 (a.k.a. YMR288W)
  Cloning method: Restriction Enzyme; 5′ cloning site SacI (not destroyed); 3′ cloning site XhoI (not destroyed)
  Sequencing primers: 5′ TGTAAAACGACGGCCAGT; 3′ CAGGAAACAGCTATGAC
Terms and licenses: Academic/Nonprofit Terms; Industry Terms: Not Available to Industry
How to cite: pRS414 Hsh155 P369K was a gift from Aaron Hoskins (Addgene plasmid # 87278 ; http://n2t.net/addgene:87278 ; RRID:Addgene_87278)
