[The description below was written by a language model from this plasmid's Addgene catalogue record and pLannotate feature annotations shown in this document.]
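Description:
pRS414 Hsh155 P369K is a yeast–E. coli shuttle plasmid of about 8.1 kb, built on the pRS414 centromeric backbone, that carries a mutant allele of the Saccharomyces cerevisiae HSH155 gene. In bacteria it replicates from a high-copy ColE1/pUC-type origin and is selected through the β-lactamase (AmpR) gene. In yeast the CEN6/ARS element provides autonomous replication and mitotic segregation at low copy, and the TRP1 marker with its own promoter allows selection in trp1 auxotrophic strains. The backbone also retains an f1 phage origin and the remnants of the lacZα multiple cloning region, with flanking T7 and T3 promoters and lac promoter/operator elements.

The roughly 3.4 kb insert was cloned between SacI and XhoI sites that remain intact. It contains the complete HSH155 (YMR288W) open reading frame, annotated at about 2.9 kb, with a proline-to-lysine substitution at residue 369. Several hundred base pairs lie on either side of the coding sequence, and the downstream stretch includes a small fragment matching the ABZ2 gene. This suggests a genomic fragment that may include native regulatory sequence, but the record names no yeast promoter or terminator for the insert, and no epitope tag or reporter is annotated.

Hsh155 is the yeast counterpart of the SF3b1 spliceosome component and contacts pre-mRNA around the branch site early in spliceosome assembly. The associated study examined SF3b1 mutations linked to myelodysplastic syndromes and their effect on branch-site selection fidelity in yeast. The plasmid serves to express the P369K variant in yeast for such splicing analyses.
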