Features (pLannotate 1.2.2; 19 found; start..end, strand, type, name):
    137..186     +  misc_feature   bom (fragment): basis of mobility region from pBR322
    324..471     +  promoter       TRP1 promoter: S. cerevisiae TRP1
    472..1146    +  CDS            TRP1: phosphoribosylanthranilate isomerase, required for tryptophan biosynthesis; S. cerevisiae TRP1; yeast auxotrophic marker
   1197..1248    +  misc_feature   bom (fragment): basis of mobility region from pBR322
   1276..1704    -  rep_origin     f1 ori (sequence partly withheld): f1 bacteriophage origin of replication; arrow indicates direction of (+) strand synthesis
   1708..1863    -  CDS            lacZα (fragment): LacZα fragment of β-galactosidase; lacZ fragment
   1871..1889    +  promoter       T7 promoter: promoter for bacteriophage T7 RNA polymerase
   2170..5082    +  CDS            HSH155: SF3B1_YEAST - Experimental evidence at protein level: Swiss-Prot protein existence level 1. Contacts pre-mRNA on both sides of the branch site early in spliceosome assembly. From Saccharomyces cerevisiae (strain ATCC 204508 / S288c) (Baker's yeast).
   5284..5337    +  CDS            ABZ2 (fragment): PABC_YEAST - Experimental evidence at protein level: Swiss-Prot protein existence level 1. Converts 4-amino-4-deoxychorismate into 4-aminobenzoate (PABA) and pyruvate. From Saccharomyces cerevisiae (strain ATCC 204508 / S288c) (Baker's yeast).
   5354..5372    -  promoter       T3 promoter: promoter for bacteriophage T3 RNA polymerase
   5417..5433    -  protein_bind   lac operator: The lac repressor binds to the lac operator to inhibit transcription in E. coli. This inhibition can be relieved by adding lactose or isopropyl-β-D-thiogalactopyranoside (IPTG). lac repressor encoded by lacI
   5441..5471    -  promoter       lac promoter: promoter for the E. coli lac operon
   5486..5507    -  protein_bind   CAP binding site: CAP binding activates transcription in the presence of cAMP. E. coli catabolite activator protein
   5520..5612    -  CDS            lacI (fragment): lac repressor; lacI; The lac repressor binds to the lac operator to inhibit transcription in E. coli. This inhibition can be relieved by adding lactose or isopropyl-β-D-thiogalactopyranoside (IPTG).
   5795..6383    -  rep_origin     ori: high-copy-number ColE1/pMB1/pBR322/pUC origin of replication
   6554..7414    -  CDS            AmpR: β-lactamase; bla; confers resistance to ampicillin, carbenicillin, and related antibiotics
   7415..7519    -  promoter       AmpR promoter: bla
   7556..8059    +  misc_feature   CEN/ARS: S. cerevisiae CEN6 centromere fused to an autonomously replicating sequence
   8127..35      +  CDS            rop (fragment) (across the origin): Rop protein, which maintains plasmids at low copy number; rop
>Addgene plasmid #87278 | pRS414 Hsh155 P369K | addgene full sequence | sequence record 182548 | Addgene NGS Result
TCGCGCGTTTCGGTGATGACGGTGAAAACCTCTGACACATGCAGCTCCCGGAGACGGTCACAGCTTGTCT
GTAAGCGGATGCCGGGAGCAGACAAGCCCGTCAGGGCGCGTCAGCGGGTGTTGGCGGGTGTCGGGGCTGG
CTTAACTATGCGGCATCAGAGCAGATTGTACTGAGAGTGCACCATAGATCACGACATTACTATATATATA
ATATAGGAAGCATTTAATAGAACAGCATCGTAATATATGTGTACTTTGCAGTTATGACGCCAGATGGCAG
TAGTGGAAGATATTCTTTATTGAAAAATAGCTTGTCACCTTACGTACAATCTTGATCCGGAGCTTTTCTT
TTTTTGCCGATTAAGAATTAATTCGGTCGAAAAAAGAAAAGGAGAGGGCCAAGAGGGAGGGCATTGGTGA
CTATTGAGCACGTGAGTATACGTGATTAAGCACACAAAGGCAGCTTGGAGTATGTCTGTTATTAATTTCA
CAGGTAGTTCTGGTCCATTGGTGAAAGTTTGCGGCTTGCAGAGCACAGAGGCCGCAGAATGTGCTCTAGA
TTCCGATGCTGACTTGCTGGGTATTATATGTGTGCCCAATAGAAAGAGAACAATTGACCCGGTTATTGCA
AGGAAAATTTCAAGTCTTGTAAAAGCATATAAAAATAGTTCAGGCACTCCGAAATACTTGGTTGGCGTGT
TTCGTAATCAACCTAAGGAGGATGTTTTGGCTCTGGTCAATGATTACGGCATTGATATCGTCCAACTGCA
TGGAGATGAGTCGTGGCAAGAATACCAAGAGTTCCTCGGTTTGCCAGTTATTAAAAGACTCGTATTTCCA
AAAGACTGCAACATACTACTCAGTGCAGCTTCACAGAAACCTCATTCGTTTATTCCCTTGTTTGATTCAG
AAGCAGGTGGGACAGGTGAACTTTTGGATTGGAACTCGATTTCTGACTGGGTTGGAAGGCAAGAGAGCCC
CGAAAGCTTACATTTTATGTTAGCTGGTGGACTGACGCCAGAAAATGTTGGTGATGCGCTTAGATTAAAT
GGCGTTATTGGTGTTGATGTAAGCGGAGGTGTGGAGACAAATGGTGTAAAAGACTCTAACAAAATAGCAA
ATTTCGTCAAAAATGCTAAGAAATAGGTTATTACTGAGTAGTATTTATTTAAGTATTGTTTGTGCACTTG
CCGATCTATGCGGTGTGAAATACCGCACAGATGCGTAAGGAGAAAATACCGCATCAGGAAATTGTAAGCG
TTAATATTTTGTTAAAATTCGCGTTAAATTTTTGTTAAATCAGCTCATTTTTTAACCAATAGGCCGAAAT
CGGCAAAATCCCTTATAAATCAAAAGAATAGACCGAGATAGGGT
[37 nt withheld, positions 1375-1411]
AAAGAACGTGGACTCCAACGTCAAAGG
[49 nt withheld, positions 1439-1487]
T
[91 nt withheld, positions 1489-1579]
G
[124 nt withheld, positions 1581-1704]
CCATTCGCCATTCAGGCTGCGCAACTGTTGGGAAGGGCGATCGGTGCGGGCCTCTTCGCTATTACGCCAG
CTGGCGAAAGGGGGATGTGCTGCAAGGCGATTAAGTTGGGTAACGCCAGGGTTTTCCCAGTCACGACGTT
GTAAAACGACGGCCAGTGAGCGCGCGTAATACGACTCACTATAGGGCGAATTGGGTACCGGGCCCCCCCC
TCGAGCATGTACTTTCCGCCTAACTACCATCACCTGTCTTTATTTATTCCGCTGACAGATATGCACAACC
AATTATCGTCTCTTGAAAGCTTTTTAGACGTGATTGCTGTTATTTGGCACGTTGTTAGTATTTAAGCTTA
TTCGGGTTTGCATTGATATTTGCCCGAGCAGAAATCTCCTTCTCGATGAGTTAGAACTGAAACATCTCTT
CAATTACTTATACATAATAAACATAGAAAGCCAGGACCTGTCATCATGAGTCATCCGATTCAATTTGTAA
ACGCTAATAATAGCGATAAGAGCCACCAATTAGGCGGTCAATATTCTATTCCTCAGGATTTGAGGGAAAA
CCTGCAGAAAGAAGCTGCACGTATTGGTGAGAACGAAAAAGATGTGCTACAGGAAAAAATGGAAACTAGG
ACAGTGCAAAATCGAGAGGATTCATACCACAAAAGAAGGTTTGATATGAAGTTTGAGCCGGATTCCGATA
CACAAACTGTTACGTCTTCAGAAAATACCCAAGACGCTGTCGTGCCAAGGAAAAGAAAATCTCGTTGGGA
TGTAAAAGGGTACGAGCCACCTGATGAATCTTCAACAGCGGTCAAAGAAAACTCTGATAGTGCTTTGGTT
AATGTAGAAGGAATCCATGATTTGATGTTTTTTAAACCTTCTGACCATAAATATTTCGCCGACGTTATAT
CCAAAAAACCCATAGATGAGTTAAATAAGGATGAAAAGAAAGAAAGAACCCTGTCGATGTTACTTCTGAA
AATAAAAAATGGCAATACAGCGAGTAGGAGGACTTCTATGCGGATTTTAACCGATAAAGCTGTTACATTT
GGTCCAGAAATGATATTTAACCGCTTATTGCCCATATTACTAGACAGAAGTTTGGAAGACCAGGAAAGAC
ATCTAATGATCAAGACCATAGATCGCGTCCTTTACCAGCTAGGAGATTTAACAAAACCTTACGTTCACAA
AATACTTGTAGTAGCTGCCCCATTGCTAATAGATGAAGATCCAATGGTTCGTTCAACAGGCCAGGAGATA
ATCACCAATCTGTCTACAGTCGCTGGCCTAAAAACCATTCTAACAGTAATGAGACCTGATATTGAGAATG
AGGATGAGTATGTTAGAAATGTAACTTCAAGAGCGGCGGCTGTGGTGGCAAAAGCCCTTGGTGTTAATCA
ATTGCTTCCTTTCATCAATGCAGCATGCCACTCACGGAAGTCTTGGAAAGCAAGGCATACTGGCATAAAA
ATTGTGCAGCAAATAGGTATACTTTTGGGAATAGGTGTCTTGAATCATCTTACTGGGCTGATGAGTTGTA
TCAAAGACTGCCTAATGGATGATCACGTTAAGGTGCGAATTGTTACAGCACATACTTTATCAACACTAGC
AGAAAATTCTTATCCATATGGTATCGAAGTTTTCAACGTTGTACTGGAGCCATTATGGAAGGGTATAAGA
AGTCATCGTGGTAAAGTGCTATCTTCTTTTTTAAAAGCTGTTGGATCTATGATCCCATTGATGGACCCAG
AGTATGCCGGTTATTATACCACAGAAGCAATGAGAATAATTAGACGTGAATTCGACTCTCCCGATGATGA
AATGAAAAAGACCATTCTTTTAGTATTACAAAAATGTAGCGCTGTAGAATCCATAACGCCAAAATTTCTG
AGAGAAGAAATCGCGCCAGAATTCTTTCAAAAATTTTGGGTCAGACGAGTGGCATTGGATAGACCATTAA
ACAAAGTTGTTACATATACTACTGTTACATTAGCAAAGAAATTAGGTTGTTCTTATACCATTGATAAATT
ATTAACACCATTGAGAGATGAAGCTGAGCCGTTCAGAACAATGGCTGTCCATGCTGTTACTAGAACAGTA
AACTTATTAGGGACAGCAGATTTAGATGAGAGATTAGAAACGAGGCTTATTGATGCGCTCTTGATAGCAT
TTCAAGAACAAACAAATAGTGATTCTATAATCTTTAAAGGGTTTGGGGCAGTGACGGTGTCACTTGACAT
CCGTATGAAACCGTTTTTAGCACCCATTGTGAGTACGATTTTAAATCATTTAAAGCATAAAACTCCCTTG
GTTCGTCAACATGCAGCAGATCTATGTGCCATACTAATACCAGTCATCAAGAACTGTCACGAATTCGAAA
TGTTGAATAAATTGAACATTATATTGTATGAATCCTTAGGCGAAGTATATCCAGAGGTATTAGGTTCTAT
AATCAACGCTATGTACTGTATTACTAGCGTAATGGATTTGGATAAACTACAACCTCCTATTAATCAAATT
TTACCAACCTTAACTCCAATTTTAAGAAACAAGCATAGAAAAGTCGAAGTAAACACTATCAAATTTGTTG
GACTTATTGGTAAATTAGCACCTACCTATGCACCTCCTAAAGAATGGATGAGAATATGTTTTGAACTATT
AGAACTTTTGAAAAGTACAAATAAAGAAATAAGAAGATCAGCAAATGCCACGTTTGGATTCATTGCTGAA
GCAATTGGACCTCACGATGTTCTTGTTGCGTTATTGAACAATTTAAAGGTTCAAGAACGTCAGTTACGTG
TATGCACGGCTGTTGCTATCGGTATCGTTGCTAAAGTGTGTGGTCCTTACAACGTGCTGCCAGTAATCAT
GAATGAATACACAACACCAGAGACTAATGTTCAAAACGGTGTTCTCAAGGCCATGTCATTCATGTTTGAG
TACATTGGTAACATGTCTAAGGATTACATATACTTCATAACACCATTATTAGAAGATGCACTCACCGATA
GGGATTTAGTTCATCGTCAGACAGCGTCGAACGTAATAACCCACTTAGCTTTAAACTGTTCAGGTACAGG
TCACGAAGATGCCTTCATTCATTTAATGAATCTTCTAATACCCAATATTTTTGAAACTTCACCACATGCT
ATTATGCGTATTTTAGAAGGTTTGGAGGCACTGAGTCAAGCTCTTGGCCCTGGACTATTCATGAACTACA
TATGGGCAGGATTGTTCCATCCAGCGAAGAATGTAAGGAAAGCATTTTGGAGGGTGTATAATAACATGTA
CGTAATGTACCAGGACGCCATGGTACCTTTTTACCCCGTTACACCAGACAACAATGAAGAATATATAGAA
GAACTGGATTTAGTTCTGTGAATATATATAGAGCATATAAATAACCACAACTTGTAAGAATATTTTACTT
GACACACCTATATCATCACGTCACGATGCCTTCATAGATTATGATGAAATATAAACAGAACCTGCTATTG
GAAAAAAAAGGGCAGGAAAAAATTTTGTGAAAGTGAGTAAAAGAAAGATGAAGAGCGAGACATGGATAAT
AAGAAATAGATGTCACTAATGGACAATTGGAAGACTGATATGGAAAGTTACGATGAAGGAGGAGCTCCAG
CTTTTGTTCCCTTTAGTGAGGGTTAATTGCGCGCTTGGCGTAATCATGGTCATAGCTGTTTCCTGTGTGA
AATTGTTATCCGCTCACAATTCCACACAACATACGAGCCGGAAGCATAAAGTGTAAAGCCTGGGGTGCCT
AATGAGTGAGCTAACTCACATTAATTGCGTTGCGCTCACTGCCCGCTTTCCAGTCGGGAAACCTGTCGTG
CCAGCTGCATTAATGAATCGGCCAACGCGCGGGGAGAGGCGGTTTGCGTATTGGGCGCTCTTCCGCTTCC
TCGCTCACTGACTCGCTGCGCTCGGTCGTTCGGCTGCGGCGAGCGGTATCAGCTCACTCAAAGGCGGTAA
TACGGTTATCCACAGAATCAGGGGATAACGCAGGAAAGAACATGTGAGCAAAAGGCCAGCAAAAGGCCAG
GAACCGTAAAAAGGCCGCGTTGCTGGCGTTTTTCCATAGGCTCCGCCCCCCTGACGAGCATCACAAAAAT
CGACGCTCAAGTCAGAGGTGGCGAAACCCGACAGGACTATAAAGATACCAGGCGTTTCCCCCTGGAAGCT
CCCTCGTGCGCTCTCCTGTTCCGACCCTGCCGCTTACCGGATACCTGTCCGCCTTTCTCCCTTCGGGAAG
CGTGGCGCTTTCTCATAGCTCACGCTGTAGGTATCTCAGTTCGGTGTAGGTCGTTCGCTCCAAGCTGGGC
TGTGTGCACGAACCCCCCGTTCAGCCCGACCGCTGCGCCTTATCCGGTAACTATCGTCTTGAGTCCAACC
CGGTAAGACACGACTTATCGCCACTGGCAGCAGCCACTGGTAACAGGATTAGCAGAGCGAGGTATGTAGG
CGGTGCTACAGAGTTCTTGAAGTGGTGGCCTAACTACGGCTACACTAGAAGAACAGTATTTGGTATCTGC
GCTCTGCTGAAGCCAGTTACCTTCGGAAAAAGAGTTGGTAGCTCTTGATCCGGCAAACAAACCACCGCTG
GTAGCGGTGGTTTTTTTGTTTGCAAGCAGCAGATTACGCGCAGAAAAAAAGGATCTCAAGAAGATCCTTT
GATCTTTTCTACGGGGTCTGACGCTCAGTGGAACGAAAACTCACGTTAAGGGATTTTGGTCATGAGATTA
TCAAAAAGGATCTTCACCTAGATCCTTTTAAATTAAAAATGAAGTTTTAAATCAATCTAAAGTATATATG
AGTAAACTTGGTCTGACAGTTACCAATGCTTAATCAGTGAGGCACCTATCTCAGCGATCTGTCTATTTCG
TTCATCCATAGTTGCCTGACTCCCCGTCGTGTAGATAACTACGATACGGGAGGGCTTACCATCTGGCCCC
AGTGCTGCAATGATACCGCGAGACCCACGCTCACCGGCTCCAGATTTATCAGCAATAAACCAGCCAGCCG
GAAGGGCCGAGCGCAGAAGTGGTCCTGCAACTTTATCCGCCTCCATCCAGTCTATTAATTGTTGCCGGGA
AGCTAGAGTAAGTAGTTCGCCAGTTAATAGTTTGCGCAACGTTGTTGCCATTGCTACAGGCATCGTGGTG
TCACGCTCGTCGTTTGGTATGGCTTCATTCAGCTCCGGTTCCCAACGATCAAGGCGAGTTACATGATCCC
CCATGTTGTGCAAAAAAGCGGTTAGCTCCTTCGGTCCTCCGATCGTTGTCAGAAGTAAGTTGGCCGCAGT
GTTATCACTCATGGTTATGGCAGCACTGCATAATTCTCTTACTGTCATGCCATCCGTAAGATGCTTTTCT
GTGACTGGTGAGTACTCAACCAAGTCATTCTGAGAATAGTGTATGCGGCGACCGAGTTGCTCTTGCCCGG
CGTCAATACGGGATAATACCGCGCCACATAGCAGAACTTTAAAAGTGCTCATCATTGGAAAACGTTCTTC
GGGGCGAAAACTCTCAAGGATCTTACCGCTGTTGAGATCCAGTTCGATGTAACCCACTCGTGCACCCAAC
TGATCTTCAGCATCTTTTACTTTCACCAGCGTTTCTGGGTGAGCAAAAACAGGAAGGCAAAATGCCGCAA
AAAAGGGAATAAGGGCGACACGGAAATGTTGAATACTCATACTCTTCCTTTTTCAATATTATTGAAGCAT
TTATCAGGGTTATTGTCTCATGAGCGGATACATATTTGAATGTATTTAGAAAAATAAACAAATAGGGGTT
CCGCGCACATTTCCCCGAAAAGTGCCACCTGGGTCCTTTTCATCACGTGCTATAAAAATAATTATAATTT
AAATTTTTTAATATAAATATATAAATTAAAAATAGAAAGTAAAAAAAGAAATTAAAGAAAAAATAGTTTT
TGTTTTCCGAAGATGTAAAAGACTCTAGGGGGATCGCCAACAAATACTACCTTTTATCTTGCTCTTCCTG
CTCTCAGGTATTAATGCCGAATTGTTTCATCTTGTCTGTGTAGAAGACCACACACGAAAATCCTGTGATT
TTACATTTTACTTATCGTTAATCGAATGTATATCTATTTAATCTGCTTTTCTTGTCTAATAAATATATAT
GTAAAGTACGCTTTTTGTTGAAATTTTTTAAACCTTTGTTTATTTTTTTTTCTTCATTCCGTAACTCTTC
TACCTTCTTTATTTACTTTCTAAAATCCAAATACAAAACATAAAAATAAATAAACACAGAGTAAATTCCC
AAATTATTCCATCATTAAAAGATACGAGGCGCGTGTAAGTTACAGGCAAGCGATCCGTCTAAGAAACCAT
TATTATCATGACATTAACCTATAAAAATAGGCGTATCACGAGGCCCTTTCGTC
